Addgene plasmid #13635: pGEX2T E7 del EDE
Depositing lab: Karl Munger. Depositing organization: National Cancer Institute (NCI). Publication: The human papillomavirus E7 oncoprotein and the cellular transcription factor E2F bind to separate sites on the retinoblastoma tumor suppressor protein. Wu EW, Clemens KE, Heck DV, Munger K. J Virol. 1993 Apr . 67(4):2402-7. PubMed 8445736.
Backbone
  Vector backbone: pGEX2T
  Backbone manufacturer: Amersham
  Backbone size w/o insert (bp): 4900
  Vector type: Bacterial Expression
Growth in bacteria
  Bacterial resistance: Ampicillin, 100 μg/mL
  Growth temperature: 37°C
  Growth strain: DH5alpha
  Copy number: High Copy
Gene/Insert
  Gene/Insert name: HPV 16 E7 del EDE (alt name: HPV 16 E7)
  Species: H. sapiens (human)
  Insert size (bp): 300
  Mutation: del aa 35-37
  GenBank ID: AY089955
  Entrez Gene: E7 (a.k.a. HpV16gp2)
  Cloning method: Restriction Enzyme; 5′ cloning site BamH1 (not destroyed); 3′ cloning site EcoR1 (not destroyed)
  Sequencing primers: 5′ Amersham pGEX 5'; 3′ Amersham pGEX 3'
Terms and licenses: Academic/Nonprofit Terms; Industry Terms: Not Available to Industry
How to cite: pGEX2T E7 del EDE was a gift from Karl Munger (Addgene plasmid # 13635 ; http://n2t.net/addgene:13635 ; RRID:Addgene_13635)
