[The description below was written by a language model from this plasmid's Addgene catalogue record.]
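Description:
pGEX2T E7 del EDE is a bacterial expression plasmid built on the commercial pGEX2T backbone (about 4.9 kb without insert). It is maintained at high copy in E. coli under ampicillin selection. The pGEX series is designed for producing proteins as fusions to glutathione S-transferase (GST). In pGEX-2T, the cloning sites sit downstream of the GST coding region and a thrombin cleavage site, and expression is normally driven by the IPTG-inducible tac promoter under control of a plasmid-borne lac repressor gene. These backbone features are general properties of the vector family. The record includes no feature table, so they are not individually documented here.

The insert is an approximately 300 bp fragment encoding the human papillomavirus type 16 E7 oncoprotein, cloned between BamHI and EcoRI sites that were both preserved. It carries an in-frame deletion of amino acids 35 to 37, the "EDE" residues referred to in the name. The catalogue lists the species as human, but the gene is viral in origin. Given the vector design, the expected product is a GST-E7 mutant fusion that can be captured on glutathione resin and, if desired, released from GST by thrombin.

The associated publication examines how E7 and the cellular transcription factor E2F bind to separate sites on the retinoblastoma tumor suppressor protein. This suggests the construct serves as a source of recombinant mutant E7 for in vitro binding or pull-down experiments, to be compared with wild-type E7 and other mutants. The record does not state what effect this particular deletion has.
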