>Addgene plasmid #13635 | pGEX2T E7 del EDE | depositor partial sequence | sequence record 7717 | Author sequence
ATGCATGGAGATACACCTACATTGCATGAATATATGTTAGATTTGCAACCAGAGACAACAGATCTCTACT
GTTATGAGCAATTAAATGACAGCTCAGAGGAGATAGATGGTCCGGCCGGACAAGCAGAACCGGACAGAGC
CCATTACAATATTGTAACCTTTTGTTGCAAGTGTGACTCTACGCTTCGGTTGTGCGTACAAAGCACACAC
GTAGACATTCGTACTTTGGAAGACCTGTTAATGGGCACACTAGGAATTGTGTGCCCCATCTGTTCTCAGA
AACCATAA
